Addgene plasmid #27265: pcDNA-FLAG-RELΔRID
Depositing lab: Thomas Gilmore. Depositing organization: Boston University Main Campus. Publication: Deletion analysis and alternative splicing define a transactivation inhibitory domain in human oncoprotein REL. Leeman JR, Weniger MA, Barth TF, Gilmore TD. Oncogene. 2008 Dec 4. 27(53):6770-81. 10.1038/onc.2008.284 PubMed 18695674.
Backbone
  Vector backbone: pcDNA
  Backbone manufacturer: Invitrogen
  Backbone size w/o insert (bp): 5400
  Vector type: Mammalian Expression
Growth in bacteria
  Bacterial resistance: Ampicillin, 100 μg/mL
  Growth temperature: 37°C
  Growth strain: DH5alpha
  Copy number: High Copy
Gene/Insert
  Gene/Insert name: REL
  Species: H. sapiens (human)
  Mutation: Deletion of aa 323-422
  Entrez Gene: REL (a.k.a. C-Rel, HIVEN86A, IMD92)
  Tag / fusion protein: FLAG (N terminal on backbone)
  Cloning method: Restriction Enzyme; 5′ cloning site EcoRI (not destroyed); 3′ cloning site XhoI (not destroyed)
  Sequencing primers: 5′ T7; 3′ BGH-Rev
Terms and licenses: Academic/Nonprofit Terms; Industry Terms: Not Available to Industry
Depositor comments: Clone starts at aa 2. Please note that Addgene's sequencing results identified an additional Valine residue in-between I322 and D423 as a result of the cloning process.
How to cite: pcDNA-FLAG-RELΔRID was a gift from Thomas Gilmore (Addgene plasmid # 27265 ; http://n2t.net/addgene:27265 ; RRID:Addgene_27265)
