[The description below was written by a language model from this plasmid's Addgene catalogue record.]
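Description:
pcDNA-FLAG-RELΔRID is a mammalian expression plasmid built on an Invitrogen pcDNA backbone of about 5.4 kb without the insert. It is maintained in E. coli as a high-copy plasmid under ampicillin selection. The record gives no feature table and does not name the promoter, the polyadenylation signal or any mammalian selection marker. The listed sequencing primers (T7 forward and BGH reverse) fit the usual pcDNA layout, in which the cloning site lies between a T7 priming site and a bovine growth hormone polyadenylation region.

The insert is human REL, which encodes the c-Rel member of the NF-κB transcription factor family. It was cloned between EcoRI and XhoI sites, both of which remain intact. The coding sequence begins at amino acid 2 and is fused in frame to an N-terminal FLAG epitope supplied by the backbone, so the protein can be detected or immunoprecipitated with anti-FLAG antibodies. The defining change is an internal deletion of residues 323–422, the region the construct name calls the RID. Going by the title of the associated publication, this corresponds to a transactivation inhibitory domain of REL defined through deletion analysis and alternative splicing. Repository sequencing found one extra valine at the deletion junction, between I322 and D423, introduced by the cloning procedure.

The plasmid is suited to expressing the tagged deletion mutant in transfected mammalian cells, for example to compare its transactivation or other functional properties with those of full-length REL.
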