>Addgene plasmid #27265 | pcDNA-FLAG-RELΔRID | addgene partial sequence | sequence record 33519 | 27265 with hREL-F (5' ttgcggagaccttctgaccaggaagtta 3')
GGATTAGATTCTGCCGATGAAAAAGATACTTACGGCAATAAAGCAAAGAAACAAAAGACAACTCTGCTTT
TCCAGAAACTGTGCCAGGATCACGTTAATTTTCCTGAGAGACCAAGACCTGGTCTCCTCGGTTCAATTGT
CGACTTAAATGCTTCTAATGCTTGCATTTACAACAATGCCGATGACATAGTCGGAATGGAAGCGTCATCC
ATGCCATCAGCAGATTTATATGGTATTTCTGATCCCAACATGCTGTCTAATTGTTCTGTGAATATGATGA
CAACCAGCAGTGACAGCATGGGAGAGACTGATAATCCAAGACTTCTGAGCATGAATCTTGAAAACCCCTC
ATGTAATTCAGTGTTAGACCCAAGAGACTTGAGACAGCTCCATCAGATGTCCTCTTCCAGTATGTCAGCA
GGCGCCAATTCCAATACTACTGTTTTTGTTTCACAATCAGATGCATTTGAGGGATCTGACTTCAGTTGTG
CAGATAACAGCATGATAAATGAGTCGGGACCATCAAACAGTACTAATCCAAACAGTCATGGTTTTGTTCA
AGATAGTCAGTATTCAGGTATTGGCAGTATGCAAAATGAGCAATTGAGTGACTCCTTTCCATATGAATTT
TTTCAAGTATAACTTGCAAGATTTAAATCCTTTTAAATCTTGATACCACCTATATAGATGCAGCATTTTG
TATTTGTCTAACTGGGGATATAATACTATATTTATACTGTATATATAATACTGACTG
