>Addgene plasmid #27265 | pcDNA-FLAG-RELΔRID | addgene partial sequence | sequence record 33520 | 27265 with CMV-F
TTTAGCGACTCTCTGGCTACTAGAGAACCCACTGCTTACTGGCTTATCGAAATTAATACGACTCACTATA
GGGAGACCCAAGCTTGGTACCATGGACTACAAGGACGACGATGACAAGTTAACACGTGCTGCAGATGCGA
ATTCCATGGCCTCCGGTGCGTATAACCCGTATATAGAGATAATTGAACAACCCAGGCAGAGGGGAATGCG
TTTTAGATACAAATGTGAAGGGCGATCAGCAGGCAGCATTCCAGGGGAGCACAGCACAGACAACAACCGA
ACATACCCTTCTATCCAGATTATGAACTATTATGGAAAAGGAAAAGTGAGAATTACATTAGTAACAAAGA
ATGACCCATATAAACCTCATCCTCATGATTTAGTTGGAAAAGACTGCAGAGACGGCTACTATGAAGCAGA
ATTTGGACAAGAACGCAGACCTTTGTTTTTCCAAAATTTGGGTATTCGATGTGTGAAGAAAAAAGAAGTA
AAAGAAGCTATTATTACAAGAATAAAGGCAGGAATCAATCCATTCAATGTCCCTGAAAAACAGCTGAATG
ATATTGAAGATTGTGACCTCAATGTGGTGAGACTGTGTTTTCAAGTTTTTCTCCCTGATGAACATGGTAA
TTTGACGACTGCTCTTCCTCCTGTTGTCTCGAACCCAATTTATGACAACCGTGCTCCAAATACTGCAGAA
TTAAGGATTTGTCGTGTAAACAAGAATTGTGGAAGTGTCAGAGGAGGAGATGAAATATTTCTACTTTGTG
ACAAAGTTCAGAAAGATGACATAGAAGTTCGTTTTGTGTTGAACGATTGGGGAAGCAAAAGGCATCTTTT
CACAAGGCTGATGTACACCGTCCAAGTAGCCCATTGTTTTTCCAAACTTCCACCATA
